Addgene plasmid #98354: MTCH2_pLX307
Purpose: Lentiviral expression of MTCH2
Depositing lab: William Hahn & Sefi Rosenbluh. Depositing organization: Monash University. Publication: Genetic and Proteomic Interrogation of Lower Confidence Candidate Genes Reveals Signaling Networks in beta-Catenin-Active Cancers. Rosenbluh J, Mercer J, Shrestha Y, Oliver R, Tamayo P, Doench JG, Tirosh I, Piccioni F, Hartenian E, Horn H, Fagbami L, Root DE, Jaffe J, Lage K, Boehm JS, Hahn WC. Cell Syst. 2016 Sep 28;3(3):302-316.e4. doi: 10.1016/j.cels.2016.09.001. PubMed 27684187.
Backbone
  Vector backbone: pLX307
  Backbone manufacturer: David Root (Addgene plasmid # 41392)
  Vector type: Mammalian Expression, Lentiviral
  Selectable markers: Puromycin
Growth in bacteria
  Bacterial resistance: Ampicillin, 100 μg/mL
  Growth temperature: 37°C
  Growth strain: NEB Stable
  Copy number: High Copy
Gene/Insert
  Gene/Insert name: MTCH2
  Species: H. sapiens (human)
  Entrez Gene: MTCH2 (a.k.a. HSPC032, MIMP, SLC25A50)
  Promoter: E1Fa
  Tag / fusion protein: V5 (C terminal on backbone)
  Cloning method: Gateway Cloning
  Sequencing primers: 5′ TTCTTCCATTTCAGGTGTCGTGAG; 3′ GTGGATACGCTGCTTTAATGCCTT
Terms and licenses: Academic/Nonprofit Terms; Industry Terms: Not Available to Industry
How to cite: MTCH2_pLX307 was a gift from William Hahn & Sefi Rosenbluh (Addgene plasmid # 98354 ; http://n2t.net/addgene:98354 ; RRID:Addgene_98354)
