[The description below was written by a language model from this plasmid's Addgene catalogue record and pLannotate feature annotations shown in this document.]
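Description:
MTCH2_pLX307 is a lentiviral mammalian expression plasmid built on the pLX307 Gateway destination backbone and carrying the human MTCH2 open reading frame (also known as MIMP or SLC25A50), a mitochondrial carrier-family protein. The ORF was introduced by Gateway recombination and sits between attB1 and attB2 sites, downstream of the strong constitutive EF-1α promoter (entered as "E1Fa" in the catalogue fields). A backbone-encoded V5 epitope tag follows attB2 and is recorded as a C-terminal fusion, allowing detection of the expressed protein with anti-V5 reagents. A WPRE downstream of the cassette enhances transcript stability and expression.

The viral framework is that of a third-generation, self-inactivating HIV-1 vector. An RSV promoter drives a truncated 5' LTR, followed by the Ψ packaging signal, a gag fragment, the RRE for Rev-dependent nuclear export and a cPPT/CTS, and the transfer region ends in a ΔU3 3' LTR. Within this region, upstream of the EF-1α cassette, an SV40 early promoter drives the puromycin N-acetyltransferase gene, so transduced cells can be selected with puromycin. In bacteria the plasmid is maintained through a high-copy ColE1/pUC origin and ampicillin resistance, and an f1 origin is also present.

Two sequence records accompany the entry. The repository's sequencing result is 60 nt longer than the depositor's sequence and shows a short U6 promoter fragment between the V5 tag and the WPRE, but the annotations otherwise agree. The construct is intended for stable lentiviral expression of MTCH2, and it comes from a study of candidate genes in β-catenin-active cancers.
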