Features (pLannotate 1.2.2; 33 found; start..end, strand, type, name):
     25..91      +  CDS            small t antigen (fragment): SV40 (simian virus 40) small t antigen
     98..1276    +  promoter       EF-1α promoter: strong constitutive promoter for human elongation factor EF-1α
   1297..1314    +  protein_bind   attB1 (fragment): mutant version of attB; core recombination site for the Gateway® BP reaction BP Clonase™
   1320..2228    +  CDS            MTCH2: MTCH2_HUMAN - Also known as MIMP. Experimental evidence at protein level: Swiss-Prot protein existence level 1. The substrate transported is not yet known. Induces mitochondrial depolarization. From Homo sapiens (Human).
   2231..2254    -  protein_bind   attB2: mutant version of attB; recombination site for the Gateway® BP reaction BP Clonase™
   2262..2303    +  CDS            V5 tag: epitope tag from simian virus 5
   2354..2942    +  misc_feature   WPRE: woodchuck hepatitis virus posttranscriptional regulatory element
   2993..3012    +  misc_feature   cPPT/CTS (fragment): central polypurine tract and central termination sequence of HIV-1
   3014..3247    +  LTR            3' LTR (ΔU3): self-inactivating 3' long terminal repeat (LTR) from HIV-1
   3325..3446    +  polyA_signal   SV40 poly(A) signal: SV40 polyadenylation signal
   3486..3621    +  rep_origin     SV40 ori: SV40 origin of replication
   3642..3660    -  promoter       T7 promoter: promoter for bacteriophage T7 RNA polymerase
   3668..3823    +  CDS            lacZα (fragment): LacZα fragment of β-galactosidase; lacZ fragment
   3828..4256    +  rep_origin     f1 ori (sequence partly withheld): f1 bacteriophage origin of replication; arrow indicates direction of (+) strand synthesis
   4309..4413    +  promoter       AmpR promoter: bla
   4414..5274    +  CDS            AmpR: β-lactamase; bla; confers resistance to ampicillin, carbenicillin, and related antibiotics
   5445..6033    +  rep_origin     ori: high-copy-number ColE1/pMB1/pBR322/pUC origin of replication
   6216..6308    +  CDS            lacI (fragment): lac repressor; lacI; The lac repressor binds to the lac operator to inhibit transcription in E. coli. This inhibition can be relieved by adding lactose or isopropyl-β-D-thiogalactopyranoside (IPTG).
   6321..6342    +  protein_bind   CAP binding site: CAP binding activates transcription in the presence of cAMP. E. coli catabolite activator protein
   6357..6387    +  promoter       lac promoter: promoter for the E. coli lac operon
   6395..6411    +  protein_bind   lac operator: The lac repressor binds to the lac operator to inhibit transcription in E. coli. This inhibition can be relieved by adding lactose or isopropyl-β-D-thiogalactopyranoside (IPTG). lac repressor encoded by lacI
   6456..6474    +  promoter       T3 promoter: promoter for bacteriophage T3 RNA polymerase
   6502..6728    +  promoter       RSV promoter: Rous sarcoma virus enhancer/promoter
   6729..6909    +  LTR            5' LTR (truncated): truncated 5' long terminal repeat (LTR) from HIV-1
   6956..7081    +  misc_feature   HIV-1 Ψ: packaging signal of human immunodeficiency virus type 1
   7065..7428    +  CDS            HIV-1 gag (fragment): gag protein from human immunodeficiency virus 1; gag
   7574..7807    +  misc_feature   RRE: The Rev response element (RRE) of HIV-1 allows for Rev-dependent mRNA export from the nucleus to the cytoplasm.
   8184..8210    +  CDS            Rev (fragment): human immunodeficiency virus 1 (HIV-1) Rev protein; rev; enhances nuclear export of unspliced and incompletely spliced viral mRNAs
   8217..8240    +  promoter       SV40 promoter (fragment): SV40 early promoter
   8241..8312    +  promoter       SV40 promoter (fragment): SV40 enhancer and early promoter
   8336..8471    +  rep_origin     SV40 ori: SV40 origin of replication
   8517..9113    +  CDS            PuroR (fragment): puromycin N-acetyltransferase; pac from Streptomyces; confers resistance to puromycin
   9162..9279    +  misc_feature   cPPT/CTS: central polypurine tract and central termination sequence of HIV-1
>Addgene plasmid #98354 | MTCH2_pLX307 | depositor full sequence | sequence record 180259 | Full Sequence
GGCTCGAGGCCTGCAGGTGCAAAGATGGATAAAGTTTTAAACAGAGAGGAATCTTTGCAGCTAATGGACC
TTCTAGGTCTTGAAAGGAGTGGGAATTGGCTCCGGTGCCCGTCAGTGGGCAGAGCGCACATCGCCCACAG
TCCCCGAGAAGTTGGGGGGAGGGGTCGGCAATTGAACCGGTGCCTAGAGAAGGTGGCGCGGGGTAAACTG
GGAAAGTGATGTCGTGTACTGGCTCCGCCTTTTTCCCGAGGGTGGGGGAGAACCGTATATAAGTGCAGTA
GTCGCCGTGAACGTTCTTTTTCGCAACGGGTTTGCCGCCAGAACACAGGTAAGTGCCGTGTGTGGTTCCC
GCGGGCCTGGCCTCTTTACGGGTTATGGCCCTTGCGTGCCTTGAATTACTTCCACCTGGCTGCAGTACGT
GATTCTTGATCCCGAGCTTCGGGTTGGAAGTGGGTGGGAGAGTTCGAGGCCTTGCGCTTAAGGAGCCCCT
TCGCCTCGTGCTTGAGTTGAGGCCTGGCCTGGGCGCTGGGGCCGCCGCGTGCGAATCTGGTGGCACCTTC
GCGCCTGTCTCGCTGCTTTCGATAAGTCTCTAGCCATTTAAAATTTTTGATGACCTGCTGCGACGCTTTT
TTTCTGGCAAGATAGTCTTGTAAATGCGGGCCAAGATCTGCACACTGGTATTTCGGTTTTTGGGGCCGCG
GGCGGCGACGGGGCCCGTGCGTCCCAGCGCACATGTTCGGCGAGGCGGGGCCTGCGAGCGCGGCCACCGA
GAATCGGACGGGGGTAGTCTCAAGCTGGCCGGCCTGCTCTGGTGCCTGGCCTCGCGCCGCCGTGTATCGC
CCCGCCCTGGGCGGCAAGGCTGGCCCGGTCGGCACCAGTTGCGTGAGCGGAAAGATGGCCGCTTCCCGGC
CCTGCTGCAGGGAGCTCAAAATGGAGGACGCGGCGCTCGGGAGAGCGGGCGGGTGAGTCACCCACACAAA
GGAAAAGGGCCTTTCCGTCCTCAGCCGTCGCTTCATGTGACTCCACGGAGTACCGGGCGCCGTCCAGGCA
CCTCGATTAGTTCTCGAGCTTTTGGAGTACGTCGTCTTTAGGTTGGGGGGAGGGGTTTTATGCGATGGAG
TTTCCCCACACTGAGTGGGTGGAGACTGAAGTTAGGCCAGCTTGGCACTTGATGTAATTCTCCTTGGAAT
TTGCCCTTTTTGAGTTTGGATCTTGGTTCATTCTCAAGCCTCAGACAGTGGTTCAAAGTTTTTTTCTTCC
ATTTCAGGTGTCGTGAGGCTAGCATCGATTGATCAACAAGTTTGTACAAAAAAGTTGGCATGGCGGACGC
GGCCAGTCAGGTGCTCCTGGGCTCCGGTCTCACCATCCTGTCCCAGCCGCTCATGTACGTGAAAGTGCTC
ATCCAGGTGGGATATGAGCCTCTTCCTCCAACAATAGGACGAAATATTTTTGGGCGGCAAGTGTGTCAGC
TTCCTGGTCTCTTTAGTTATGCTCAGCACATTGCCAGTATCGATGGGAGGCGCGGGTTGTTCACAGGCTT
AACTCCAAGACTGTGTTCGGGAGTCCTTGGAACTGTGGTCCATGGTAAAGTTTTACAGCATTACCAGGAG
AGTGACAAGGGTGAGGAGTTAGGACCTGGAAATGTACAGAAAGAAGTCTCATCTTCCTTTGACCACGTTA
TCAAGGAGACAACTCGAGAGATGATCGCTCGTTCTGCTGCTACCCTCATCACACATCCCTTCCATGTGAT
CACTCTGAGATCTATGGTACAGTTCATTGGCAGAGAATCCAAGTACTGTGGACTTTGTGATTCCATAATA
ACCATCTATCGGGAAGAGGGCATTCTAGGATTTTTCGCGGGTCTTGTTCCTCGCCTTCTAGGTGACATCC
TTTCTTTGTGGCTGTGTAACTCACTGGCCTACCTCGTCAATACCTATGCACTGGACAGTGGGGTTTCTAC
CATGAATGAAATGAAGAGTTATTCTCAAGCTGTCACAGGATTTTTTGCGAGTATGTTGACCTATCCCTTT
GTGCTTGTCTCCAATCTTATGGCTGTCAACAACTGTGGTCTTGCTGGTGGATGCCCTCCTTACTCCCCAA
TATATACGTCTTGGATAGACTGTTGGTGCATGCTACAAAAAGAGGGGAATATGAGCCGAGGAAATAGCTT
ATTTTTCCGGAAGGTCCCCTTTGGGAAGACTTATTGTTGTGACCTGAAAATGTTAATTTGCCCAACTTTC
TTGTACAAAGTGGTTGATATCGGTAAGCCTATCCCTAACCCTCTCCTCGGTCTCGATTCTACGTAGTAAT
GAACTAGTACCGGTTAAGTCGACAATCAACGCGTTAAGTCGACAATCAACCTCTGGATTACAAAATTTGT
GAAAGATTGACTGGTATTCTTAACTATGTTGCTCCTTTTACGCTATGTGGATACGCTGCTTTAATGCCTT
TGTATCATGCTATTGCTTCCCGTATGGCTTTCATTTTCTCCTCCTTGTATAAATCCTGGTTGCTGTCTCT
TTATGAGGAGTTGTGGCCCGTTGTCAGGCAACGTGGCGTGGTGTGCACTGTGTTTGCTGACGCAACCCCC
ACTGGTTGGGGCATTGCCACCACCTGTCAGCTCCTTTCCGGGACTTTCGCTTTCCCCCTCCCTATTGCCA
CGGCGGAACTCATCGCCGCCTGCCTTGCCCGCTGCTGGACAGGGGCTCGGCTGTTGGGCACTGACAATTC
CGTGGTGTTGTCGGGGAAATCATCGTCCTTTCCTTGGCTGCTCGCCTGTGTTGCCACCTGGATTCTGCGC
GGGACGTCCTTCTGCTACGTCCCTTCGGCCCTCAATCCAGCGGACCTTCCTTCCCGCGGCCTGCTGCCGG
CTCTGCGGCCTCTTCCGCGTCTTCGCCTTCGCCCTCAGACGAGTCGGATCTCCCTTTGGGCCGCCTCCCC
GCGTCGACTTTAAGACCAATGACTTACAAGGCAGCTGTAGATCTTAGCCACTTTTTAAAAGAAAAGGGGG
GACTGGAAGGGCTAATTCACTCCCAACGAAGACAAGATCTGCTTTTTGCTTGTACTGGGTCTCTCTGGTT
AGACCAGATCTGAGCCTGGGAGCTCTCTGGCTAACTAGGGAACCCACTGCTTAAGCCTCAATAAAGCTTG
CCTTGAGTGCTTCAAGTAGTGTGTGCCCGTCTGTTGTGTGACTCTGGTAACTAGAGATCCCTCAGACCCT
TTTAGTCAGTGTGGAAAATCTCTAGCAGTACGTATAGTAGTTCATGTCATCTTATTATTCAGTATTTATA
ACTTGCAAAGAAATGAATATCAGAGAGTGAGAGGAACTTGTTTATTGCAGCTTATAATGGTTACAAATAA
AGCAATAGCATCACAAATTTCACAAATAAAGCATTTTTTTCACTGCATTCTAGTTGTGGTTTGTCCAAAC
TCATCAATGTATCTTATCATGTCTGGCTCTAGCTATCCCGCCCCTAACTCCGCCCATCCCGCCCCTAACT
CCGCCCAGTTCCGCCCATTCTCCGCCCCATGGCTGACTAATTTTTTTTATTTATGCAGAGGCCGAGGCCG
CCTCGGCCTCTGAGCTATTCCAGAAGTAGTGAGGAGGCTTTTTTGGAGGCCTAGGGACGTACCCAATTCG
CCCTATAGTGAGTCGTATTACGCGCGCTCACTGGCCGTCGTTTTACAACGTCGTGACTGGGAAAACCCTG
GCGTTACCCAACTTAATCGCCTTGCAGCACATCCCCCTTTCGCCAGCTGGCGTAATAGCGAAGAGGCCCG
CACCGATCGCCCTTCCCAACAGTTGCGCAGCCTGAATGGCGAATGGG
[124 nt withheld, positions 3828-3951]
C
[91 nt withheld, positions 3953-4043]
A
[49 nt withheld, positions 4045-4093]
CCTTTGACGTTGGAGTCCACGTTCTTT
[37 nt withheld, positions 4121-4157]
ACCCTATCTCGGTCTATTCTTTTGATTTATAAGGGATTTTGCCGATTTCGGCCTATTGGTTAAAAAATGA
GCTGATTTAACAAAAATTTAACGCGAATTTTAACAAAATATTAACGCTTACAATTTAGGTGGCACTTTTC
GGGGAAATGTGCGCGGAACCCCTATTTGTTTATTTTTCTAAATACATTCAAATATGTATCCGCTCATGAG
ACAATAACCCTGATAAATGCTTCAATAATATTGAAAAAGGAAGAGTATGAGTATTCAACATTTCCGTGTC
GCCCTTATTCCCTTTTTTGCGGCATTTTGCCTTCCTGTTTTTGCTCACCCAGAAACGCTGGTGAAAGTAA
AAGATGCTGAAGATCAGTTGGGTGCACGAGTGGGTTACATCGAACTGGATCTCAACAGCGGTAAGATCCT
TGAGAGTTTTCGCCCCGAAGAACGTTTTCCAATGATGAGCACTTTTAAAGTTCTGCTATGTGGCGCGGTA
TTATCCCGTATTGACGCCGGGCAAGAGCAACTCGGTCGCCGCATACACTATTCTCAGAATGACTTGGTTG
AGTACTCACCAGTCACAGAAAAGCATCTTACGGATGGCATGACAGTAAGAGAATTATGCAGTGCTGCCAT
AACCATGAGTGATAACACTGCGGCCAACTTACTTCTGACAACGATCGGAGGACCGAAGGAGCTAACCGCT
TTTTTGCACAACATGGGGGATCATGTAACTCGCCTTGATCGTTGGGAACCGGAGCTGAATGAAGCCATAC
CAAACGACGAGCGTGACACCACGATGCCTGTAGCAATGGCAACAACGTTGCGCAAACTATTAACTGGCGA
ACTACTTACTCTAGCTTCCCGGCAACAATTAATAGACTGGATGGAGGCGGATAAAGTTGCAGGACCACTT
CTGCGCTCGGCCCTTCCGGCTGGCTGGTTTATTGCTGATAAATCTGGAGCCGGTGAGCGTGGGTCTCGCG
GTATCATTGCAGCACTGGGGCCAGATGGTAAGCCCTCCCGTATCGTAGTTATCTACACGACGGGGAGTCA
GGCAACTATGGATGAACGAAATAGACAGATCGCTGAGATAGGTGCCTCACTGATTAAGCATTGGTAACTG
TCAGACCAAGTTTACTCATATATACTTTAGATTGATTTAAAACTTCATTTTTAATTTAAAAGGATCTAGG
TGAAGATCCTTTTTGATAATCTCATGACCAAAATCCCTTAACGTGAGTTTTCGTTCCACTGAGCGTCAGA
CCCCGTAGAAAAGATCAAAGGATCTTCTTGAGATCCTTTTTTTCTGCGCGTAATCTGCTGCTTGCAAACA
AAAAAACCACCGCTACCAGCGGTGGTTTGTTTGCCGGATCAAGAGCTACCAACTCTTTTTCCGAAGGTAA
CTGGCTTCAGCAGAGCGCAGATACCAAATACTGTTCTTCTAGTGTAGCCGTAGTTAGGCCACCACTTCAA
GAACTCTGTAGCACCGCCTACATACCTCGCTCTGCTAATCCTGTTACCAGTGGCTGCTGCCAGTGGCGAT
AAGTCGTGTCTTACCGGGTTGGACTCAAGACGATAGTTACCGGATAAGGCGCAGCGGTCGGGCTGAACGG
GGGGTTCGTGCACACAGCCCAGCTTGGAGCGAACGACCTACACCGAACTGAGATACCTACAGCGTGAGCT
ATGAGAAAGCGCCACGCTTCCCGAAGGGAGAAAGGCGGACAGGTATCCGGTAAGCGGCAGGGTCGGAACA
GGAGAGCGCACGAGGGAGCTTCCAGGGGGAAACGCCTGGTATCTTTATAGTCCTGTCGGGTTTCGCCACC
TCTGACTTGAGCGTCGATTTTTGTGATGCTCGTCAGGGGGGCGGAGCCTATGGAAAAACGCCAGCAACGC
GGCCTTTTTACGGTTCCTGGCCTTTTGCTGGCCTTTTGCTCACATGTTCTTTCCTGCGTTATCCCCTGAT
TCTGTGGATAACCGTATTACCGCCTTTGAGTGAGCTGATACCGCTCGCCGCAGCCGAACGACCGAGCGCA
GCGAGTCAGTGAGCGAGGAAGCGGAAGAGCGCCCAATACGCAAACCGCCTCTCCCCGCGCGTTGGCCGAT
TCATTAATGCAGCTGGCACGACAGGTTTCCCGACTGGAAAGCGGGCAGTGAGCGCAACGCAATTAATGTG
AGTTAGCTCACTCATTAGGCACCCCAGGCTTTACACTTTATGCTTCCGGCTCGTATGTTGTGTGGAATTG
TGAGCGGATAACAATTTCACACAGGAAACAGCTATGACCATGATTACGCCAAGCGCGCAATTAACCCTCA
CTAAAGGGAACAAAAGCTGGAGCTGCAAGCTTAATGTAGTCTTATGCAATACTCTTGTAGTCTTGCAACA
TGGTAACGATGAGTTAGCAACATGCCTTACAAGGAGAGAAAAAGCACCGTGCATGCCGATTGGTGGAAGT
AAGGTGGTACGATCGTGCCTTATTAGGAAGGCAACAGACGGGTCTGACATGGATTGGACGAACCACTGAA
TTGCCGCATTGCAGAGATATTGTATTTAAGTGCCTAGCTCGATACATAAACGGGTCTCTCTGGTTAGACC
AGATCTGAGCCTGGGAGCTCTCTGGCTAACTAGGGAACCCACTGCTTAAGCCTCAATAAAGCTTGCCTTG
AGTGCTTCAAGTAGTGTGTGCCCGTCTGTTGTGTGACTCTGGTAACTAGAGATCCCTCAGACCCTTTTAG
TCAGTGTGGAAAATCTCTAGCAGTGGCGCCCGAACAGGGACTTGAAAGCGAAAGGGAAACCAGAGGAGCT
CTCTCGACGCAGGACTCGGCTTGCTGAAGCGCGCACGGCAAGAGGCGAGGGGCGGCGACTGGTGAGTACG
CCAAAAATTTTGACTAGCGGAGGCTAGAAGGAGAGAGATGGGTGCGAGAGCGTCAGTATTAAGCGGGGGA
GAATTAGATCGCGATGGGAAAAAATTCGGTTAAGGCCAGGGGGAAAGAAAAAATATAAATTAAAACATAT
AGTATGGGCAAGCAGGGAGCTAGAACGATTCGCAGTTAATCCTGGCCTGTTAGAAACATCAGAAGGCTGT
AGACAAATACTGGGACAGCTACAACCATCCCTTCAGACAGGATCAGAAGAACTTAGATCATTATATAATA
CAGTAGCAACCCTCTATTGTGTGCATCAAAGGATAGAGATAAAAGACACCAAGGAAGCTTTAGACAAGAT
AGAGGAAGAGCAAAACAAAAGTAAGACCACCGCACAGCAAGCGGCCGCTGATCTTCAGACCTGGAGGAGG
AGATATGAGGGACAATTGGAGAAGTGAATTATATAAATATAAAGTAGTAAAAATTGAACCATTAGGAGTA
GCACCCACCAAGGCAAAGAGAAGAGTGGTGCAGAGAGAAAAAAGAGCAGTGGGAATAGGAGCTTTGTTCC
TTGGGTTCTTGGGAGCAGCAGGAAGCACTATGGGCGCAGCGTCAATGACGCTGACGGTACAGGCCAGACA
ATTATTGTCTGGTATAGTGCAGCAGCAGAACAATTTGCTGAGGGCTATTGAGGCGCAACAGCATCTGTTG
CAACTCACAGTCTGGGGCATCAAGCAGCTCCAGGCAAGAATCCTGGCTGTGGAAAGATACCTAAAGGATC
AACAGCTCCTGGGGATTTGGGGTTGCTCTGGAAAACTCATTTGCACCACTGCTGTGCCTTGGAATGCTAG
TTGGAGTAATAAATCTCTGGAACAGATTTGGAATCACACGACCTGGATGGAGTGGGACAGAGAAATTAAC
AATTACACAAGCTTAATACACTCCTTAATTGAAGAATCGCAAAACCAGCAAGAAAAGAATGAACAAGAAT
TATTGGAATTAGATAAATGGGCAAGTTTGTGGAATTGGTTTAACATAACAAATTGGCTGTGGTATATAAA
ATTATTCATAATGATAGTAGGAGGCTTGGTAGGTTTAAGAATAGTTTTTGCTGTACTTTCTATAGTGAAT
AGAGTTAGGCAGGGATATTCACCATTATCGTTTCAGACCCACCTCCCAACCCCGAGGGGACCCATGCATT
GCATCTCAATTAGTCAGCAACCAGGTGTGGAAAGTCCCCAGGCTCCCCAGCAGGCAGAAGTATGCAAAGC
ATGCGTCTCAATTAGTCAGCAACCATAGTCCCGCCCCTAACTCCGCCCATCCCGCCCCTAACTCCGCCCA
GTTCCGCCCATTCTCCGCCCCATGGCTGACTAATTTTTTTTATTTATGCAGAGGCCGAGGCCGCCTCGGC
CTCTGAGCTATTCCAGAAGTAGTGAGGAGGCTTTTTTGGAGGCCTAGGCTTTTGCAAAAAGCTTTCTAGA
GGTACCACCGGAGCTTACCATGACCGAGTACAAGCCCACGGTGCGCCTCGCCACCCGCGACGACGTCCCC
AGGGCCGTACGCACCCTCGCCGCCGCGTTCGCCGACTACCCCGCCACGCGCCACACCGTCGATCCGGACC
GCCACATCGAGCGGGTCACCGAGCTGCAAGAACTCTTCCTCACGCGCGTCGGGCTCGACATCGGCAAGGT
GTGGGTCGCGGACGACGGCGCCGCCGTGGCGGTCTGGACCACGCCGGAGAGCGTCGAAGCGGGGGCGGTG
TTCGCCGAGATCGGCCCGCGCATGGCCGAGTTGAGCGGTTCCCGGCTGGCCGCGCAGCAACAGATGGAAG
GCCTCCTGGCGCCGCACCGGCCCAAGGAGCCCGCGTGGTTCCTGGCCACCGTCGGCGTCTCGCCCGACCA
CCAGGGCAAGGGTCTGGGCAGCGCCGTCGTGCTCCCCGGAGTGGAGGCGGCCGAGCGCGCCGGGGTGCCC
GCCTTCCTGGAGACCTCCGCGCCCCGCAACCTCCCCTTCTACGAGCGGCTCGGCTTCACCGTCACCGCCG
ACGTCGAGGTGCCCGAAGGACCGCGCACCTGGTGCATGACCCGCAAGCCCGGTGCCAGTTAACGAATTCT
AGATCTTGAGACAAATGGCAGTATTCATCCACAATTTTAAAAGAAAAGGGGGGATTGGGGGGTACAGTGC
AGGGGAAAGAATAGTAGACATAATAGCAACAGACATACAAACTAAAGAATTACAAAAACAAATTACAAAA
ATTCAAAATTTTCGGGTTTATTACAGGGACAGCAGAGATCCACTTTGGCGCC
