Features (pLannotate 1.2.2; 34 found; start..end, strand, type, name):
     25..91      +  CDS            small t antigen (fragment): SV40 (simian virus 40) small t antigen
     98..1276    +  promoter       EF-1α promoter: strong constitutive promoter for human elongation factor EF-1α
   1297..1314    +  protein_bind   attB1 (fragment): mutant version of attB; core recombination site for the Gateway® BP reaction BP Clonase™
   1320..2228    +  CDS            MTCH2: MTCH2_HUMAN - Also known as MIMP. Experimental evidence at protein level: Swiss-Prot protein existence level 1. The substrate transported is not yet known. Induces mitochondrial depolarization. From Homo sapiens (Human).
   2231..2254    -  protein_bind   attB2: mutant version of attB; recombination site for the Gateway® BP reaction BP Clonase™
   2262..2303    +  CDS            V5 tag: epitope tag from simian virus 5
   2319..2372    +  promoter       U6 promoter (fragment): RNA polymerase III promoter for human U6 snRNA
   2414..3002    +  misc_feature   WPRE: woodchuck hepatitis virus posttranscriptional regulatory element
   3053..3072    +  misc_feature   cPPT/CTS (fragment): central polypurine tract and central termination sequence of HIV-1
   3074..3307    +  LTR            3' LTR (ΔU3): self-inactivating 3' long terminal repeat (LTR) from HIV-1
   3385..3506    +  polyA_signal   SV40 poly(A) signal: SV40 polyadenylation signal
   3546..3681    +  rep_origin     SV40 ori: SV40 origin of replication
   3702..3720    -  promoter       T7 promoter: promoter for bacteriophage T7 RNA polymerase
   3728..3883    +  CDS            lacZα (fragment): LacZα fragment of β-galactosidase; lacZ fragment
   3888..4316    +  rep_origin     f1 ori (sequence partly withheld): f1 bacteriophage origin of replication; arrow indicates direction of (+) strand synthesis
   4369..4473    +  promoter       AmpR promoter: bla
   4474..5334    +  CDS            AmpR: β-lactamase; bla; confers resistance to ampicillin, carbenicillin, and related antibiotics
   5505..6093    +  rep_origin     ori: high-copy-number ColE1/pMB1/pBR322/pUC origin of replication
   6276..6368    +  CDS            lacI (fragment): lac repressor; lacI; The lac repressor binds to the lac operator to inhibit transcription in E. coli. This inhibition can be relieved by adding lactose or isopropyl-β-D-thiogalactopyranoside (IPTG).
   6381..6402    +  protein_bind   CAP binding site: CAP binding activates transcription in the presence of cAMP. E. coli catabolite activator protein
   6417..6447    +  promoter       lac promoter: promoter for the E. coli lac operon
   6455..6471    +  protein_bind   lac operator: The lac repressor binds to the lac operator to inhibit transcription in E. coli. This inhibition can be relieved by adding lactose or isopropyl-β-D-thiogalactopyranoside (IPTG). lac repressor encoded by lacI
   6516..6534    +  promoter       T3 promoter: promoter for bacteriophage T3 RNA polymerase
   6562..6788    +  promoter       RSV promoter: Rous sarcoma virus enhancer/promoter
   6789..6969    +  LTR            5' LTR (truncated): truncated 5' long terminal repeat (LTR) from HIV-1
   7016..7141    +  misc_feature   HIV-1 Ψ: packaging signal of human immunodeficiency virus type 1
   7125..7488    +  CDS            HIV-1 gag (fragment): gag protein from human immunodeficiency virus 1; gag
   7634..7867    +  misc_feature   RRE: The Rev response element (RRE) of HIV-1 allows for Rev-dependent mRNA export from the nucleus to the cytoplasm.
   8244..8270    +  CDS            Rev (fragment): human immunodeficiency virus 1 (HIV-1) Rev protein; rev; enhances nuclear export of unspliced and incompletely spliced viral mRNAs
   8277..8300    +  promoter       SV40 promoter (fragment): SV40 early promoter
   8301..8372    +  promoter       SV40 promoter (fragment): SV40 enhancer and early promoter
   8396..8531    +  rep_origin     SV40 ori: SV40 origin of replication
   8577..9173    +  CDS            PuroR (fragment): puromycin N-acetyltransferase; pac from Streptomyces; confers resistance to puromycin
   9222..9339    +  misc_feature   cPPT/CTS: central polypurine tract and central termination sequence of HIV-1
>Addgene plasmid #98354 | MTCH2_pLX307 | addgene full sequence | sequence record 190453 | Addgene NGS Result
GGCTCGAGGCCTGCAGGTGCAAAGATGGATAAAGTTTTAAACAGAGAGGAATCTTTGCAGCTAATGGACC
TTCTAGGTCTTGAAAGGAGTGGGAATTGGCTCCGGTGCCCGTCAGTGGGCAGAGCGCACATCGCCCACAG
TCCCCGAGAAGTTGGGGGGAGGGGTCGGCAATTGAACCGGTGCCTAGAGAAGGTGGCGCGGGGTAAACTG
GGAAAGTGATGTCGTGTACTGGCTCCGCCTTTTTCCCGAGGGTGGGGGAGAACCGTATATAAGTGCAGTA
GTCGCCGTGAACGTTCTTTTTCGCAACGGGTTTGCCGCCAGAACACAGGTAAGTGCCGTGTGTGGTTCCC
GCGGGCCTGGCCTCTTTACGGGTTATGGCCCTTGCGTGCCTTGAATTACTTCCACCTGGCTGCAGTACGT
GATTCTTGATCCCGAGCTTCGGGTTGGAAGTGGGTGGGAGAGTTCGAGGCCTTGCGCTTAAGGAGCCCCT
TCGCCTCGTGCTTGAGTTGAGGCCTGGCCTGGGCGCTGGGGCCGCCGCGTGCGAATCTGGTGGCACCTTC
GCGCCTGTCTCGCTGCTTTCGATAAGTCTCTAGCCATTTAAAATTTTTGATGACCTGCTGCGACGCTTTT
TTTCTGGCAAGATAGTCTTGTAAATGCGGGCCAAGATCTGCACACTGGTATTTCGGTTTTTGGGGCCGCG
GGCGGCGACGGGGCCCGTGCGTCCCAGCGCACATGTTCGGCGAGGCGGGGCCTGCGAGCGCGGCCACCGA
GAATCGGACGGGGGTAGTCTCAAGCTGGCCGGCCTGCTCTGGTGCCTGGCCTCGCGCCGCCGTGTATCGC
CCCGCCCTGGGCGGCAAGGCTGGCCCGGTCGGCACCAGTTGCGTGAGCGGAAAGATGGCCGCTTCCCGGC
CCTGCTGCAGGGAGCTCAAAATGGAGGACGCGGCGCTCGGGAGAGCGGGCGGGTGAGTCACCCACACAAA
GGAAAAGGGCCTTTCCGTCCTCAGCCGTCGCTTCATGTGACTCCACGGAGTACCGGGCGCCGTCCAGGCA
CCTCGATTAGTTCTCGAGCTTTTGGAGTACGTCGTCTTTAGGTTGGGGGGAGGGGTTTTATGCGATGGAG
TTTCCCCACACTGAGTGGGTGGAGACTGAAGTTAGGCCAGCTTGGCACTTGATGTAATTCTCCTTGGAAT
TTGCCCTTTTTGAGTTTGGATCTTGGTTCATTCTCAAGCCTCAGACAGTGGTTCAAAGTTTTTTTCTTCC
ATTTCAGGTGTCGTGAGGCTAGCATCGATTGATCAACAAGTTTGTACAAAAAAGTTGGCATGGCGGACGC
GGCCAGTCAGGTGCTCCTGGGCTCCGGTCTCACCATCCTGTCCCAGCCGCTCATGTACGTGAAAGTGCTC
ATCCAGGTGGGATATGAGCCTCTTCCTCCAACAATAGGACGAAATATTTTTGGGCGGCAAGTGTGTCAGC
TTCCTGGTCTCTTTAGTTATGCTCAGCACATTGCCAGTATCGATGGGAGGCGCGGGTTGTTCACAGGCTT
AACTCCAAGACTGTGTTCGGGAGTCCTTGGAACTGTGGTCCATGGTAAAGTTTTACAGCATTACCAGGAG
AGTGACAAGGGTGAGGAGTTAGGACCTGGAAATGTACAGAAAGAAGTCTCATCTTCCTTTGACCACGTTA
TCAAGGAGACAACTCGAGAGATGATCGCTCGTTCTGCTGCTACCCTCATCACACATCCCTTCCATGTGAT
CACTCTGAGATCTATGGTACAGTTCATTGGCAGAGAATCCAAGTACTGTGGACTTTGTGATTCCATAATA
ACCATCTATCGGGAAGAGGGCATTCTAGGATTTTTCGCGGGTCTTGTTCCTCGCCTTCTAGGTGACATCC
TTTCTTTGTGGCTGTGTAACTCACTGGCCTACCTCGTCAATACCTATGCACTGGACAGTGGGGTTTCTAC
CATGAATGAAATGAAGAGTTATTCTCAAGCTGTCACAGGATTTTTTGCGAGTATGTTGACCTATCCCTTT
GTGCTTGTCTCCAATCTTATGGCTGTCAACAACTGTGGTCTTGCTGGTGGATGCCCTCCTTACTCCCCAA
TATATACGTCTTGGATAGACTGTTGGTGCATGCTACAAAAAGAGGGGAATATGAGCCGAGGAAATAGCTT
ATTTTTCCGGAAGGTCCCCTTTGGGAAGACTTATTGTTGTGACCTGAAAATGTTAATTTGCCCAACTTTC
TTGTACAAAGTGGTTGATATCGGTAAGCCTATCCCTAACCCTCTCCTCGGTCTCGATTCTACGTAGTAAT
GAACTAGTCCGTAACTTGAAAGTATTTCGATTTCTTGGCTTTATATATCTTGTGGAAAGGACGAAATCAA
GAAGGGCGTCCGCATTCGACGCGTTAAGTCGACAATCAACCTCTGGATTACAAAATTTGTGAAAGATTGA
CTGGTATTCTTAACTATGTTGCTCCTTTTACGCTATGTGGATACGCTGCTTTAATGCCTTTGTATCATGC
TATTGCTTCCCGTATGGCTTTCATTTTCTCCTCCTTGTATAAATCCTGGTTGCTGTCTCTTTATGAGGAG
TTGTGGCCCGTTGTCAGGCAACGTGGCGTGGTGTGCACTGTGTTTGCTGACGCAACCCCCACTGGTTGGG
GCATTGCCACCACCTGTCAGCTCCTTTCCGGGACTTTCGCTTTCCCCCTCCCTATTGCCACGGCGGAACT
CATCGCCGCCTGCCTTGCCCGCTGCTGGACAGGGGCTCGGCTGTTGGGCACTGACAATTCCGTGGTGTTG
TCGGGGAAATCATCGTCCTTTCCTTGGCTGCTCGCCTGTGTTGCCACCTGGATTCTGCGCGGGACGTCCT
TCTGCTACGTCCCTTCGGCCCTCAATCCAGCGGACCTTCCTTCCCGCGGCCTGCTGCCGGCTCTGCGGCC
TCTTCCGCGTCTTCGCCTTCGCCCTCAGACGAGTCGGATCTCCCTTTGGGCCGCCTCCCCGCGTCGACTT
TAAGACCAATGACTTACAAGGCAGCTGTAGATCTTAGCCACTTTTTAAAAGAAAAGGGGGGACTGGAAGG
GCTAATTCACTCCCAACGAAGACAAGATCTGCTTTTTGCTTGTACTGGGTCTCTCTGGTTAGACCAGATC
TGAGCCTGGGAGCTCTCTGGCTAACTAGGGAACCCACTGCTTAAGCCTCAATAAAGCTTGCCTTGAGTGC
TTCAAGTAGTGTGTGCCCGTCTGTTGTGTGACTCTGGTAACTAGAGATCCCTCAGACCCTTTTAGTCAGT
GTGGAAAATCTCTAGCAGTACGTATAGTAGTTCATGTCATCTTATTATTCAGTATTTATAACTTGCAAAG
AAATGAATATCAGAGAGTGAGAGGAACTTGTTTATTGCAGCTTATAATGGTTACAAATAAAGCAATAGCA
TCACAAATTTCACAAATAAAGCATTTTTTTCACTGCATTCTAGTTGTGGTTTGTCCAAACTCATCAATGT
ATCTTATCATGTCTGGCTCTAGCTATCCCGCCCCTAACTCCGCCCATCCCGCCCCTAACTCCGCCCAGTT
CCGCCCATTCTCCGCCCCATGGCTGACTAATTTTTTTTATTTATGCAGAGGCCGAGGCCGCCTCGGCCTC
TGAGCTATTCCAGAAGTAGTGAGGAGGCTTTTTTGGAGGCCTAGGGACGTACCCAATTCGCCCTATAGTG
AGTCGTATTACGCGCGCTCACTGGCCGTCGTTTTACAACGTCGTGACTGGGAAAACCCTGGCGTTACCCA
ACTTAATCGCCTTGCAGCACATCCCCCTTTCGCCAGCTGGCGTAATAGCGAAGAGGCCCGCACCGATCGC
CCTTCCCAACAGTTGCGCAGCCTGAATGGCGAATGGG
[124 nt withheld, positions 3888-4011]
C
[91 nt withheld, positions 4013-4103]
A
[49 nt withheld, positions 4105-4153]
CCTTTGACGTTGGAGTCCACGTTCTTT
[37 nt withheld, positions 4181-4217]
ACCCTATCTCGGTCTATTCTTTTGATTTATAAGGGATTTTGCCGATTTCGGCCTATTGGTTAAAAAATGA
GCTGATTTAACAAAAATTTAACGCGAATTTTAACAAAATATTAACGCTTACAATTTAGGTGGCACTTTTC
GGGGAAATGTGCGCGGAACCCCTATTTGTTTATTTTTCTAAATACATTCAAATATGTATCCGCTCATGAG
ACAATAACCCTGATAAATGCTTCAATAATATTGAAAAAGGAAGAGTATGAGTATTCAACATTTCCGTGTC
GCCCTTATTCCCTTTTTTGCGGCATTTTGCCTTCCTGTTTTTGCTCACCCAGAAACGCTGGTGAAAGTAA
AAGATGCTGAAGATCAGTTGGGTGCACGAGTGGGTTACATCGAACTGGATCTCAACAGCGGTAAGATCCT
TGAGAGTTTTCGCCCCGAAGAACGTTTTCCAATGATGAGCACTTTTAAAGTTCTGCTATGTGGCGCGGTA
TTATCCCGTATTGACGCCGGGCAAGAGCAACTCGGTCGCCGCATACACTATTCTCAGAATGACTTGGTTG
AGTACTCACCAGTCACAGAAAAGCATCTTACGGATGGCATGACAGTAAGAGAATTATGCAGTGCTGCCAT
AACCATGAGTGATAACACTGCGGCCAACTTACTTCTGACAACGATCGGAGGACCGAAGGAGCTAACCGCT
TTTTTGCACAACATGGGGGATCATGTAACTCGCCTTGATCGTTGGGAACCGGAGCTGAATGAAGCCATAC
CAAACGACGAGCGTGACACCACGATGCCTGTAGCAATGGCAACAACGTTGCGCAAACTATTAACTGGCGA
ACTACTTACTCTAGCTTCCCGGCAACAATTAATAGACTGGATGGAGGCGGATAAAGTTGCAGGACCACTT
CTGCGCTCGGCCCTTCCGGCTGGCTGGTTTATTGCTGATAAATCTGGAGCCGGTGAGCGTGGGTCTCGCG
GTATCATTGCAGCACTGGGGCCAGATGGTAAGCCCTCCCGTATCGTAGTTATCTACACGACGGGGAGTCA
GGCAACTATGGATGAACGAAATAGACAGATCGCTGAGATAGGTGCCTCACTGATTAAGCATTGGTAACTG
TCAGACCAAGTTTACTCATATATACTTTAGATTGATTTAAAACTTCATTTTTAATTTAAAAGGATCTAGG
TGAAGATCCTTTTTGATAATCTCATGACCAAAATCCCTTAACGTGAGTTTTCGTTCCACTGAGCGTCAGA
CCCCGTAGAAAAGATCAAAGGATCTTCTTGAGATCCTTTTTTTCTGCGCGTAATCTGCTGCTTGCAAACA
AAAAAACCACCGCTACCAGCGGTGGTTTGTTTGCCGGATCAAGAGCTACCAACTCTTTTTCCGAAGGTAA
CTGGCTTCAGCAGAGCGCAGATACCAAATACTGTTCTTCTAGTGTAGCCGTAGTTAGGCCACCACTTCAA
GAACTCTGTAGCACCGCCTACATACCTCGCTCTGCTAATCCTGTTACCAGTGGCTGCTGCCAGTGGCGAT
AAGTCGTGTCTTACCGGGTTGGACTCAAGACGATAGTTACCGGATAAGGCGCAGCGGTCGGGCTGAACGG
GGGGTTCGTGCACACAGCCCAGCTTGGAGCGAACGACCTACACCGAACTGAGATACCTACAGCGTGAGCT
ATGAGAAAGCGCCACGCTTCCCGAAGGGAGAAAGGCGGACAGGTATCCGGTAAGCGGCAGGGTCGGAACA
GGAGAGCGCACGAGGGAGCTTCCAGGGGGAAACGCCTGGTATCTTTATAGTCCTGTCGGGTTTCGCCACC
TCTGACTTGAGCGTCGATTTTTGTGATGCTCGTCAGGGGGGCGGAGCCTATGGAAAAACGCCAGCAACGC
GGCCTTTTTACGGTTCCTGGCCTTTTGCTGGCCTTTTGCTCACATGTTCTTTCCTGCGTTATCCCCTGAT
TCTGTGGATAACCGTATTACCGCCTTTGAGTGAGCTGATACCGCTCGCCGCAGCCGAACGACCGAGCGCA
GCGAGTCAGTGAGCGAGGAAGCGGAAGAGCGCCCAATACGCAAACCGCCTCTCCCCGCGCGTTGGCCGAT
TCATTAATGCAGCTGGCACGACAGGTTTCCCGACTGGAAAGCGGGCAGTGAGCGCAACGCAATTAATGTG
AGTTAGCTCACTCATTAGGCACCCCAGGCTTTACACTTTATGCTTCCGGCTCGTATGTTGTGTGGAATTG
TGAGCGGATAACAATTTCACACAGGAAACAGCTATGACCATGATTACGCCAAGCGCGCAATTAACCCTCA
CTAAAGGGAACAAAAGCTGGAGCTGCAAGCTTAATGTAGTCTTATGCAATACTCTTGTAGTCTTGCAACA
TGGTAACGATGAGTTAGCAACATGCCTTACAAGGAGAGAAAAAGCACCGTGCATGCCGATTGGTGGAAGT
AAGGTGGTACGATCGTGCCTTATTAGGAAGGCAACAGACGGGTCTGACATGGATTGGACGAACCACTGAA
TTGCCGCATTGCAGAGATATTGTATTTAAGTGCCTAGCTCGATACATAAACGGGTCTCTCTGGTTAGACC
AGATCTGAGCCTGGGAGCTCTCTGGCTAACTAGGGAACCCACTGCTTAAGCCTCAATAAAGCTTGCCTTG
AGTGCTTCAAGTAGTGTGTGCCCGTCTGTTGTGTGACTCTGGTAACTAGAGATCCCTCAGACCCTTTTAG
TCAGTGTGGAAAATCTCTAGCAGTGGCGCCCGAACAGGGACTTGAAAGCGAAAGGGAAACCAGAGGAGCT
CTCTCGACGCAGGACTCGGCTTGCTGAAGCGCGCACGGCAAGAGGCGAGGGGCGGCGACTGGTGAGTACG
CCAAAAATTTTGACTAGCGGAGGCTAGAAGGAGAGAGATGGGTGCGAGAGCGTCAGTATTAAGCGGGGGA
GAATTAGATCGCGATGGGAAAAAATTCGGTTAAGGCCAGGGGGAAAGAAAAAATATAAATTAAAACATAT
AGTATGGGCAAGCAGGGAGCTAGAACGATTCGCAGTTAATCCTGGCCTGTTAGAAACATCAGAAGGCTGT
AGACAAATACTGGGACAGCTACAACCATCCCTTCAGACAGGATCAGAAGAACTTAGATCATTATATAATA
CAGTAGCAACCCTCTATTGTGTGCATCAAAGGATAGAGATAAAAGACACCAAGGAAGCTTTAGACAAGAT
AGAGGAAGAGCAAAACAAAAGTAAGACCACCGCACAGCAAGCGGCCGCTGATCTTCAGACCTGGAGGAGG
AGATATGAGGGACAATTGGAGAAGTGAATTATATAAATATAAAGTAGTAAAAATTGAACCATTAGGAGTA
GCACCCACCAAGGCAAAGAGAAGAGTGGTGCAGAGAGAAAAAAGAGCAGTGGGAATAGGAGCTTTGTTCC
TTGGGTTCTTGGGAGCAGCAGGAAGCACTATGGGCGCAGCGTCAATGACGCTGACGGTACAGGCCAGACA
ATTATTGTCTGGTATAGTGCAGCAGCAGAACAATTTGCTGAGGGCTATTGAGGCGCAACAGCATCTGTTG
CAACTCACAGTCTGGGGCATCAAGCAGCTCCAGGCAAGAATCCTGGCTGTGGAAAGATACCTAAAGGATC
AACAGCTCCTGGGGATTTGGGGTTGCTCTGGAAAACTCATTTGCACCACTGCTGTGCCTTGGAATGCTAG
TTGGAGTAATAAATCTCTGGAACAGATTTGGAATCACACGACCTGGATGGAGTGGGACAGAGAAATTAAC
AATTACACAAGCTTAATACACTCCTTAATTGAAGAATCGCAAAACCAGCAAGAAAAGAATGAACAAGAAT
TATTGGAATTAGATAAATGGGCAAGTTTGTGGAATTGGTTTAACATAACAAATTGGCTGTGGTATATAAA
ATTATTCATAATGATAGTAGGAGGCTTGGTAGGTTTAAGAATAGTTTTTGCTGTACTTTCTATAGTGAAT
AGAGTTAGGCAGGGATATTCACCATTATCGTTTCAGACCCACCTCCCAACCCCGAGGGGACCCATGCATT
GCATCTCAATTAGTCAGCAACCAGGTGTGGAAAGTCCCCAGGCTCCCCAGCAGGCAGAAGTATGCAAAGC
ATGCGTCTCAATTAGTCAGCAACCATAGTCCCGCCCCTAACTCCGCCCATCCCGCCCCTAACTCCGCCCA
GTTCCGCCCATTCTCCGCCCCATGGCTGACTAATTTTTTTTATTTATGCAGAGGCCGAGGCCGCCTCGGC
CTCTGAGCTATTCCAGAAGTAGTGAGGAGGCTTTTTTGGAGGCCTAGGCTTTTGCAAAAAGCTTTCTAGA
GGTACCACCGGAGCTTACCATGACCGAGTACAAGCCCACGGTGCGCCTCGCCACCCGCGACGACGTCCCC
AGGGCCGTACGCACCCTCGCCGCCGCGTTCGCCGACTACCCCGCCACGCGCCACACCGTCGATCCGGACC
GCCACATCGAGCGGGTCACCGAGCTGCAAGAACTCTTCCTCACGCGCGTCGGGCTCGACATCGGCAAGGT
GTGGGTCGCGGACGACGGCGCCGCCGTGGCGGTCTGGACCACGCCGGAGAGCGTCGAAGCGGGGGCGGTG
TTCGCCGAGATCGGCCCGCGCATGGCCGAGTTGAGCGGTTCCCGGCTGGCCGCGCAGCAACAGATGGAAG
GCCTCCTGGCGCCGCACCGGCCCAAGGAGCCCGCGTGGTTCCTGGCCACCGTCGGCGTCTCGCCCGACCA
CCAGGGCAAGGGTCTGGGCAGCGCCGTCGTGCTCCCCGGAGTGGAGGCGGCCGAGCGCGCCGGGGTGCCC
GCCTTCCTGGAGACCTCCGCGCCCCGCAACCTCCCCTTCTACGAGCGGCTCGGCTTCACCGTCACCGCCG
ACGTCGAGGTGCCCGAAGGACCGCGCACCTGGTGCATGACCCGCAAGCCCGGTGCCAGTTAACGAATTCT
AGATCTTGAGACAAATGGCAGTATTCATCCACAATTTTAAAAGAAAAGGGGGGATTGGGGGGTACAGTGC
AGGGGAAAGAATAGTAGACATAATAGCAACAGACATACAAACTAAAGAATTACAAAAACAAATTACAAAA
ATTCAAAATTTTCGGGTTTATTACAGGGACAGCAGAGATCCACTTTGGCGCC
